>Addgene plasmid #163316 | p8116 LentiCRISPR v2 sgPTPN14-4 | addgene full sequence | sequence record 321436 | Addgene NGS Result
GTCGACGGATCGGGAGATCTCCCGATCCCCTATGGTGCACTCTCAGTACAATCTGCTCTGATGCCGCATA
GTTAAGCCAGTATCTGCTCCCTGCTTGTGTGTTGGAGGTCGCTGAGTAGTGCGCGAGCAAAATTTAAGCT
ACAACAAGGCAAGGCTTGACCGACAATTGCATGAAGAATCTGCTTAGGGTTAGGCGTTTTGCGCTGCTTC
GCGATGTACGGGCCAGATATACGCGTTGACATTGATTATTGACTAGTTATTAATAGTAATCAATTACGGG
GTCATTAGTTCATAGCCCATATATGGAGTTCCGCGTTACATAACTTACGGTAAATGGCCCGCCTGGCTGA
CCGCCCAACGACCCCCGCCCATTGACGTCAATAATGACGTATGTTCCCATAGTAACGCCAATAGGGACTT
TCCATTGACGTCAATGGGTGGAGTATTTACGGTAAACTGCCCACTTGGCAGTACATCAAGTGTATCATAT
GCCAAGTACGCCCCCTATTGACGTCAATGACGGTAAATGGCCCGCCTGGCATTATGCCCAGTACATGACC
TTATGGGACTTTCCTACTTGGCAGTACATCTACGTATTAGTCATCGCTATTACCATGGTGATGCGGTTTT
GGCAGTACATCAATGGGCGTGGATAGCGGTTTGACTCACGGGGATTTCCAAGTCTCCACCCCATTGACGT
CAATGGGAGTTTGTTTTGGCACCAAAATCAACGGGACTTTCCAAAATGTCGTAACAACTCCGCCCCATTG
ACGCAAATGGGCGGTAGGCGTGTACGGTGGGAGGTCTATATAAGCAGCGCGTTTTGCCTGTACTGGGTCT
CTCTGGTTAGACCAGATCTGAGCCTGGGAGCTCTCTGGCTAACTAGGGAACCCACTGCTTAAGCCTCAAT
AAAGCTTGCCTTGAGTGCTTCAAGTAGTGTGTGCCCGTCTGTTGTGTGACTCTGGTAACTAGAGATCCCT
CAGACCCTTTTAGTCAGTGTGGAAAATCTCTAGCAGTGGCGCCCGAACAGGGACTTGAAAGCGAAAGGGA
AACCAGAGGAGCTCTCTCGACGCAGGACTCGGCTTGCTGAAGCGCGCACGGCAAGAGGCGAGGGGCGGCG
ACTGGTGAGTACGCCAAAAATTTTGACTAGCGGAGGCTAGAAGGAGAGAGATGGGTGCGAGAGCGTCAGT
ATTAAGCGGGGGAGAATTAGATCGCGATGGGAAAAAATTCGGTTAAGGCCAGGGGGAAAGAAAAAATATA
AATTAAAACATATAGTATGGGCAAGCAGGGAGCTAGAACGATTCGCAGTTAATCCTGGCCTGTTAGAAAC
ATCAGAAGGCTGTAGACAAATACTGGGACAGCTACAACCATCCCTTCAGACAGGATCAGAAGAACTTAGA
TCATTATATAATACAGTAGCAACCCTCTATTGTGTGCATCAAAGGATAGAGATAAAAGACACCAAGGAAG
CTTTAGACAAGATAGAGGAAGAGCAAAACAAAAGTAAGACCACCGCACAGCAAGCGGCCGCTGATCTTCA
GACCTGGAGGAGGAGATATGAGGGACAATTGGAGAAGTGAATTATATAAATATAAAGTAGTAAAAATTGA
ACCATTAGGAGTAGCACCCACCAAGGCAAAGAGAAGAGTGGTGCAGAGAGAAAAAAGAGCAGTGGGAATA
GGAGCTTTGTTCCTTGGGTTCTTGGGAGCAGCAGGAAGCACTATGGGCGCAGCGTCAATGACGCTGACGG
TACAGGCCAGACAATTATTGTCTGGTATAGTGCAGCAGCAGAACAATTTGCTGAGGGCTATTGAGGCGCA
ACAGCATCTGTTGCAACTCACAGTCTGGGGCATCAAGCAGCTCCAGGCAAGAATCCTGGCTGTGGAAAGA
TACCTAAAGGATCAACAGCTCCTGGGGATTTGGGGTTGCTCTGGAAAACTCATTTGCACCACTGCTGTGC
CTTGGAATGCTAGTTGGAGTAATAAATCTCTGGAACAGATTTGGAATCACACGACCTGGATGGAGTGGGA
CAGAGAAATTAACAATTACACAAGCTTAATACACTCCTTAATTGAAGAATCGCAAAACCAGCAAGAAAAG
AATGAACAAGAATTATTGGAATTAGATAAATGGGCAAGTTTGTGGAATTGGTTTAACATAACAAATTGGC
TGTGGTATATAAAATTATTCATAATGATAGTAGGAGGCTTGGTAGGTTTAAGAATAGTTTTTGCTGTACT
TTCTATAGTGAATAGAGTTAGGCAGGGATATTCACCATTATCGTTTCAGACCCACCTCCCAACCCCGAGG
GGACCCGACAGGCCCGAAGGAATAGAAGAAGAAGGTGGAGAGAGAGACAGAGACAGATCCATTCGATTAG
TGAACGGATCGGCACTGCGTGCGCCAATTCTGCAGACAAATGGCAGTATTCATCCACAATTTTAAAAGAA
AAGGGGGGATTGGGGGGTACAGTGCAGGGGAAAGAATAGTAGACATAATAGCAACAGACATACAAACTAA
AGAATTACAAAAACAAATTACAAAAATTCAAAATTTTCGGGTTTATTACAGGGACAGCAGAGATCCAGTT
TGGTTAATTAAGGTACCGAGGGCCTATTTCCCATGATTCCTTCATATTTGCATATACGATACAAGGCTGT
TAGAGAGATAATTAGAATTAATTTGACTGTAAACACAAAGATATTAGTACAAAATACGTGACGTAGAAAG
TAATAATTTCTTGGGTAGTTTGCAGTTTTAAAATTATGTTTTAAAATGGACTATCATATGCTTACCGTAA
CTTGAAAGTATTTCGATTTCTTGGCTTTATATATCTTGTGGAAAGGACGAAACACCGTGTGCTTACCGTG
TGAAAGAGTTTTAGAGCTAGAAATAGCAAGTTAAAATAAGGCTAGTCCGTTATCAACTTGAAAAAGTGGC
ACCGAGTCGGTGCTTTTTTGAATTCGCTAGCTAGGTCTTGAAAGGAGTGGGAATTGGCTCCGGTGCCCGT
CAGTGGGCAGAGCGCACATCGCCCACAGTCCCCGAGAAGTTGGGGGGAGGGGTCGGCAATTGATCCGGTG
CCTAGAGAAGGTGGCGCGGGGTAAACTGGGAAAGTGATGTCGTGTACTGGCTCCGCCTTTTTCCCGAGGG
TGGGGGAGAACCGTATATAAGTGCAGTAGTCGCCGTGAACGTTCTTTTTCGCAACGGGTTTGCCGCCAGA
ACACAGGACCGGTTCTAGAGCGCTGCCACCATGGACAAGAAGTACAGCATCGGCCTGGACATCGGCACCA
ACTCTGTGGGCTGGGCCGTGATCACCGACGAGTACAAGGTGCCCAGCAAGAAATTCAAGGTGCTGGGCAA
CACCGACCGGCACAGCATCAAGAAGAACCTGATCGGAGCCCTGCTGTTCGACAGCGGCGAAACAGCCGAG
GCCACCCGGCTGAAGAGAACCGCCAGAAGAAGATACACCAGACGGAAGAACCGGATCTGCTATCTGCAAG
AGATCTTCAGCAACGAGATGGCCAAGGTGGACGACAGCTTCTTCCACAGACTGGAAGAGTCCTTCCTGGT
GGAAGAGGATAAGAAGCACGAGCGGCACCCCATCTTCGGCAACATCGTGGACGAGGTGGCCTACCACGAG
AAGTACCCCACCATCTACCACCTGAGAAAGAAACTGGTGGACAGCACCGACAAGGCCGACCTGCGGCTGA
TCTATCTGGCCCTGGCCCACATGATCAAGTTCCGGGGCCACTTCCTGATCGAGGGCGACCTGAACCCCGA
CAACAGCGACGTGGACAAGCTGTTCATCCAGCTGGTGCAGACCTACAACCAGCTGTTCGAGGAAAACCCC
ATCAACGCCAGCGGCGTGGACGCCAAGGCCATCCTGTCTGCCAGACTGAGCAAGAGCAGACGGCTGGAAA
ATCTGATCGCCCAGCTGCCCGGCGAGAAGAAGAATGGCCTGTTCGGAAACCTGATTGCCCTGAGCCTGGG
CCTGACCCCCAACTTCAAGAGCAACTTCGACCTGGCCGAGGATGCCAAACTGCAGCTGAGCAAGGACACC
TACGACGACGACCTGGACAACCTGCTGGCCCAGATCGGCGACCAGTACGCCGACCTGTTTCTGGCCGCCA
AGAACCTGTCCGACGCCATCCTGCTGAGCGACATCCTGAGAGTGAACACCGAGATCACCAAGGCCCCCCT
GAGCGCCTCTATGATCAAGAGATACGACGAGCACCACCAGGACCTGACCCTGCTGAAAGCTCTCGTGCGG
CAGCAGCTGCCTGAGAAGTACAAAGAGATTTTCTTCGACCAGAGCAAGAACGGCTACGCCGGCTACATTG
ACGGCGGAGCCAGCCAGGAAGAGTTCTACAAGTTCATCAAGCCCATCCTGGAAAAGATGGACGGCACCGA
GGAACTGCTCGTGAAGCTGAACAGAGAGGACCTGCTGCGGAAGCAGCGGACCTTCGACAACGGCAGCATC
CCCCACCAGATCCACCTGGGAGAGCTGCACGCCATTCTGCGGCGGCAGGAAGATTTTTACCCATTCCTGA
AGGACAACCGGGAAAAGATCGAGAAGATCCTGACCTTCCGCATCCCCTACTACGTGGGCCCTCTGGCCAG
GGGAAACAGCAGATTCGCCTGGATGACCAGAAAGAGCGAGGAAACCATCACCCCCTGGAACTTCGAGGAA
GTGGTGGACAAGGGCGCTTCCGCCCAGAGCTTCATCGAGCGGATGACCAACTTCGATAAGAACCTGCCCA
ACGAGAAGGTGCTGCCCAAGCACAGCCTGCTGTACGAGTACTTCACCGTGTATAACGAGCTGACCAAAGT
GAAATACGTGACCGAGGGAATGAGAAAGCCCGCCTTCCTGAGCGGCGAGCAGAAAAAGGCCATCGTGGAC
CTGCTGTTCAAGACCAACCGGAAAGTGACCGTGAAGCAGCTGAAAGAGGACTACTTCAAGAAAATCGAGT
GCTTCGACTCCGTGGAAATCTCCGGCGTGGAAGATCGGTTCAACGCCTCCCTGGGCACATACCACGATCT
GCTGAAAATTATCAAGGACAAGGACTTCCTGGACAATGAGGAAAACGAGGACATTCTGGAAGATATCGTG
CTGACCCTGACACTGTTTGAGGACAGAGAGATGATCGAGGAACGGCTGAAAACCTATGCCCACCTGTTCG
ACGACAAAGTGATGAAGCAGCTGAAGCGGCGGAGATACACCGGCTGGGGCAGGCTGAGCCGGAAGCTGAT
CAACGGCATCCGGGACAAGCAGTCCGGCAAGACAATCCTGGATTTCCTGAAGTCCGACGGCTTCGCCAAC
AGAAACTTCATGCAGCTGATCCACGACGACAGCCTGACCTTTAAAGAGGACATCCAGAAAGCCCAGGTGT
CCGGCCAGGGCGATAGCCTGCACGAGCACATTGCCAATCTGGCCGGCAGCCCCGCCATTAAGAAGGGCAT
CCTGCAGACAGTGAAGGTGGTGGACGAGCTCGTGAAAGTGATGGGCCGGCACAAGCCCGAGAACATCGTG
ATCGAAATGGCCAGAGAGAACCAGACCACCCAGAAGGGACAGAAGAACAGCCGCGAGAGAATGAAGCGGA
TCGAAGAGGGCATCAAAGAGCTGGGCAGCCAGATCCTGAAAGAACACCCCGTGGAAAACACCCAGCTGCA
GAACGAGAAGCTGTACCTGTACTACCTGCAGAATGGGCGGGATATGTACGTGGACCAGGAACTGGACATC
AACCGGCTGTCCGACTACGATGTGGACCATATCGTGCCTCAGAGCTTTCTGAAGGACGACTCCATCGACA
ACAAGGTGCTGACCAGAAGCGACAAGAACCGGGGCAAGAGCGACAACGTGCCCTCCGAAGAGGTCGTGAA
GAAGATGAAGAACTACTGGCGGCAGCTGCTGAACGCCAAGCTGATTACCCAGAGAAAGTTCGACAATCTG
ACCAAGGCCGAGAGAGGCGGCCTGAGCGAACTGGATAAGGCCGGCTTCATCAAGAGACAGCTGGTGGAAA
CCCGGCAGATCACAAAGCACGTGGCACAGATCCTGGACTCCCGGATGAACACTAAGTACGACGAGAATGA
CAAGCTGATCCGGGAAGTGAAAGTGATCACCCTGAAGTCCAAGCTGGTGTCCGATTTCCGGAAGGATTTC
CAGTTTTACAAAGTGCGCGAGATCAACAACTACCACCACGCCCACGACGCCTACCTGAACGCCGTCGTGG
GAACCGCCCTGATCAAAAAGTACCCTAAGCTGGAAAGCGAGTTCGTGTACGGCGACTACAAGGTGTACGA
CGTGCGGAAGATGATCGCCAAGAGCGAGCAGGAAATCGGCAAGGCTACCGCCAAGTACTTCTTCTACAGC
AACATCATGAACTTTTTCAAGACCGAGATTACCCTGGCCAACGGCGAGATCCGGAAGCGGCCTCTGATCG
AGACAAACGGCGAAACCGGGGAGATCGTGTGGGATAAGGGCCGGGATTTTGCCACCGTGCGGAAAGTGCT
GAGCATGCCCCAAGTGAATATCGTGAAAAAGACCGAGGTGCAGACAGGCGGCTTCAGCAAAGAGTCTATC
CTGCCCAAGAGGAACAGCGATAAGCTGATCGCCAGAAAGAAGGACTGGGACCCTAAGAAGTACGGCGGCT
TCGACAGCCCCACCGTGGCCTATTCTGTGCTGGTGGTGGCCAAAGTGGAAAAGGGCAAGTCCAAGAAACT
GAAGAGTGTGAAAGAGCTGCTGGGGATCACCATCATGGAAAGAAGCAGCTTCGAGAAGAATCCCATCGAC
TTTCTGGAAGCCAAGGGCTACAAAGAAGTGAAAAAGGACCTGATCATCAAGCTGCCTAAGTACTCCCTGT
TCGAGCTGGAAAACGGCCGGAAGAGAATGCTGGCCTCTGCCGGCGAACTGCAGAAGGGAAACGAACTGGC
CCTGCCCTCCAAATATGTGAACTTCCTGTACCTGGCCAGCCACTATGAGAAGCTGAAGGGCTCCCCCGAG
GATAATGAGCAGAAACAGCTGTTTGTGGAACAGCACAAGCACTACCTGGACGAGATCATCGAGCAGATCA
GCGAGTTCTCCAAGAGAGTGATCCTGGCCGACGCTAATCTGGACAAAGTGCTGTCCGCCTACAACAAGCA
CCGGGATAAGCCCATCAGAGAGCAGGCCGAGAATATCATCCACCTGTTTACCCTGACCAATCTGGGAGCC
CCTGCCGCCTTCAAGTACTTTGACACCACCATCGACCGGAAGAGGTACACCAGCACCAAAGAGGTGCTGG
ACGCCACCCTGATCCACCAGAGCATCACCGGCCTGTACGAGACACGGATCGACCTGTCTCAGCTGGGAGG
CGACAAGCGACCTGCCGCCACAAAGAAGGCTGGACAGGCTAAGAAGAAGAAAGATTACAAAGACGATGAC
GATAAGGGATCCGGCGCAACAAACTTCTCTCTGCTGAAACAAGCCGGAGATGTCGAAGAGAATCCTGGAC
CGACCGAGTACAAGCCCACGGTGCGCCTCGCCACCCGCGACGACGTCCCCAGGGCCGTACGCACCCTCGC
CGCCGCGTTCGCCGACTACCCCGCCACGCGCCACACCGTCGATCCGGACCGCCACATCGAGCGGGTCACC
GAGCTGCAAGAACTCTTCCTCACGCGCGTCGGGCTCGACATCGGCAAGGTGTGGGTCGCGGACGACGGCG
CCGCGGTGGCGGTCTGGACCACGCCGGAGAGCGTCGAAGCGGGGGCGGTGTTCGCCGAGATCGGCCCGCG
CATGGCCGAGTTGAGCGGTTCCCGGCTGGCCGCGCAGCAACAGATGGAAGGCCTCCTGGCGCCGCACCGG
CCCAAGGAGCCCGCGTGGTTCCTGGCCACCGTCGGAGTCTCGCCCGACCACCAGGGCAAGGGTCTGGGCA
GCGCCGTCGTGCTCCCCGGAGTGGAGGCGGCCGAGCGCGCCGGGGTGCCCGCCTTCCTGGAGACCTCCGC
GCCCCGCAACCTCCCCTTCTACGAGCGGCTCGGCTTCACCGTCACCGCCGACGTCGAGGTGCCCGAAGGA
CCGCGCACCTGGTGCATGACCCGCAAGCCCGGTGCCTGAACGCGTTAAGTCGACAATCAACCTCTGGATT
ACAAAATTTGTGAAAGATTGACTGGTATTCTTAACTATGTTGCTCCTTTTACGCTATGTGGATACGCTGC
TTTAATGCCTTTGTATCATGCTATTGCTTCCCGTATGGCTTTCATTTTCTCCTCCTTGTATAAATCCTGG
TTGCTGTCTCTTTATGAGGAGTTGTGGCCCGTTGTCAGGCAACGTGGCGTGGTGTGCACTGTGTTTGCTG
ACGCAACCCCCACTGGTTGGGGCATTGCCACCACCTGTCAGCTCCTTTCCGGGACTTTCGCTTTCCCCCT
CCCTATTGCCACGGCGGAACTCATCGCCGCCTGCCTTGCCCGCTGCTGGACAGGGGCTCGGCTGTTGGGC
ACTGACAATTCCGTGGTGTTGTCGGGGAAATCATCGTCCTTTCCTTGGCTGCTCGCCTGTGTTGCCACCT
GGATTCTGCGCGGGACGTCCTTCTGCTACGTCCCTTCGGCCCTCAATCCAGCGGACCTTCCTTCCCGCGG
CCTGCTGCCGGCTCTGCGGCCTCTTCCGCGTCTTCGCCTTCGCCCTCAGACGAGTCGGATCTCCCTTTGG
GCCGCCTCCCCGCGTCGACTTTAAGACCAATGACTTACAAGGCAGCTGTAGATCTTAGCCACTTTTTAAA
AGAAAAGGGGGGACTGGAAGGGCTAATTCACTCCCAACGAAGACAAGATCTGCTTTTTGCTTGTACTGGG
TCTCTCTGGTTAGACCAGATCTGAGCCTGGGAGCTCTCTGGCTAACTAGGGAACCCACTGCTTAAGCCTC
AATAAAGCTTGCCTTGAGTGCTTCAAGTAGTGTGTGCCCGTCTGTTGTGTGACTCTGGTAACTAGAGATC
CCTCAGACCCTTTTAGTCAGTGTGGAAAATCTCTAGCAGGGCCCGTTTAAACCCGCTGATCAGCCTCGAC
TGTGCCTTCTAGTTGCCAGCCATCTGTTGTTTGCCCCTCCCCCGTGCCTTCCTTGACCCTGGAAGGTGCC
ACTCCCACTGTCCTTTCCTAATAAAATGAGGAAATTGCATCGCATTGTCTGAGTAGGTGTCATTCTATTC
TGGGGGGTGGGGTGGGGCAGGACAGCAAGGGGGAGGATTGGGAAGACAATAGCAGGCATGCTGGGGATGC
GGTGGGCTCTATGGCTTCTGAGGCGGAAAGAACCAGCTGGGGCTCTAGGGGGTATCCCC
[124 nt withheld, positions 9300-9423]
C
[91 nt withheld, positions 9425-9515]
A
[49 nt withheld, positions 9517-9565]
CCTTTGACGTTGGAGTCCACGTTCTTT
[37 nt withheld, positions 9593-9629]
ACCCTATCTCGGTCTATTCTTTTGATTTATAAGGGATTTTGCCGATTTCGGCCTATTGGTTAAAAAATGA
GCTGATTTAACAAAAATTTAACGCGAATTAATTCTGTGGAATGTGTGTCAGTTAGGGTGTGGAAAGTCCC
CAGGCTCCCCAGCAGGCAGAAGTATGCAAAGCATGCATCTCAATTAGTCAGCAACCAGGTGTGGAAAGTC
CCCAGGCTCCCCAGCAGGCAGAAGTATGCAAAGCATGCATCTCAATTAGTCAGCAACCATAGTCCCGCCC
CTAACTCCGCCCATCCCGCCCCTAACTCCGCCCAGTTCCGCCCATTCTCCGCCCCATGGCTGACTAATTT
TTTTTATTTATGCAGAGGCCGAGGCCGCCTCTGCCTCTGAGCTATTCCAGAAGTAGTGAGGAGGCTTTTT
TGGAGGCCTAGGCTTTTGCAAAAAGCTCCCGGGAGCTTGTATATCCATTTTCGGATCTGATCAGCACGTG
TTGACAATTAATCATCGGCATAGTATATCGGCATAGTATAATACGACAAGGTGAGGAACTAAACCATGGC
CAAGTTGACCAGTGCCGTTCCGGTGCTCACCGCGCGCGACGTCGCCGGAGCGGTCGAGTTCTGGACCGAC
CGGCTCGGGTTCTCCCGGGACTTCGTGGAGGACGACTTCGCCGGTGTGGTCCGGGACGACGTGACCCTGT
TCATCAGCGCGGTCCAGGACCAGGTGGTGCCGGACAACACCCTGGCCTGGGTGTGGGTGCGCGGCCTGGA
CGAGCTGTACGCCGAGTGGTCGGAGGTCGTGTCCACGAACTTCCGGGACGCCTCCGGGCCGGCCATGACC
GAGATCGGCGAGCAGCCGTGGGGGCGGGAGTTCGCCCTGCGCGACCCGGCCGGCAACTGCGTGCACTTCG
TGGCCGAGGAGCAGGACTGACACGTGCTACGAGATTTCGATTCCACCGCCGCCTTCTATGAAAGGTTGGG
CTTCGGAATCGTTTTCCGGGACGCCGGCTGGATGATCCTCCAGCGCGGGGATCTCATGCTGGAGTTCTTC
GCCCACCCCAACTTGTTTATTGCAGCTTATAATGGTTACAAATAAAGCAATAGCATCACAAATTTCACAA
ATAAAGCATTTTTTTCACTGCATTCTAGTTGTGGTTTGTCCAAACTCATCAATGTATCTTATCATGTCTG
TATACCGTCGACCTCTAGCTAGAGCTTGGCGTAATCATGGTCATAGCTGTTTCCTGTGTGAAATTGTTAT
CCGCTCACAATTCCACACAACATACGAGCCGGAAGCATAAAGTGTAAAGCCTGGGGTGCCTAATGAGTGA
GCTAACTCACATTAATTGCGTTGCGCTCACTGCCCGCTTTCCAGTCGGGAAACCTGTCGTGCCAGCTGCA
TTAATGAATCGGCCAACGCGCGGGGAGAGGCGGTTTGCGTATTGGGCGCTCTTCCGCTTCCTCGCTCACT
GACTCGCTGCGCTCGGTCGTTCGGCTGCGGCGAGCGGTATCAGCTCACTCAAAGGCGGTAATACGGTTAT
CCACAGAATCAGGGGATAACGCAGGAAAGAACATGTGAGCAAAAGGCCAGCAAAAGGCCAGGAACCGTAA
AAAGGCCGCGTTGCTGGCGTTTTTCCATAGGCTCCGCCCCCCTGACGAGCATCACAAAAATCGACGCTCA
AGTCAGAGGTGGCGAAACCCGACAGGACTATAAAGATACCAGGCGTTTCCCCCTGGAAGCTCCCTCGTGC
GCTCTCCTGTTCCGACCCTGCCGCTTACCGGATACCTGTCCGCCTTTCTCCCTTCGGGAAGCGTGGCGCT
TTCTCATAGCTCACGCTGTAGGTATCTCAGTTCGGTGTAGGTCGTTCGCTCCAAGCTGGGCTGTGTGCAC
GAACCCCCCGTTCAGCCCGACCGCTGCGCCTTATCCGGTAACTATCGTCTTGAGTCCAACCCGGTAAGAC
ACGACTTATCGCCACTGGCAGCAGCCACTGGTAACAGGATTAGCAGAGCGAGGTATGTAGGCGGTGCTAC
AGAGTTCTTGAAGTGGTGGCCTAACTACGGCTACACTAGAAGAACAGTATTTGGTATCTGCGCTCTGCTG
AAGCCAGTTACCTTCGGAAAAAGAGTTGGTAGCTCTTGATCCGGCAAACAAACCACCGCTGGTAGCGGTG
GTTTTTTTGTTTGCAAGCAGCAGATTACGCGCAGAAAAAAAGGATCTCAAGAAGATCCTTTGATCTTTTC
TACGGGGTCTGACGCTCAGTGGAACGAAAACTCACGTTAAGGGATTTTGGTCATGAGATTATCAAAAAGG
ATCTTCACCTAGATCCTTTTAAATTAAAAATGAAGTTTTAAATCAATCTAAAGTATATATGAGTAAACTT
GGTCTGACAGTTACCAATGCTTAATCAGTGAGGCACCTATCTCAGCGATCTGTCTATTTCGTTCATCCAT
AGTTGCCTGACTCCCCGTCGTGTAGATAACTACGATACGGGAGGGCTTACCATCTGGCCCCAGTGCTGCA
ATGATACCGCGAGACCCACGCTCACCGGCTCCAGATTTATCAGCAATAAACCAGCCAGCCGGAAGGGCCG
AGCGCAGAAGTGGTCCTGCAACTTTATCCGCCTCCATCCAGTCTATTAATTGTTGCCGGGAAGCTAGAGT
AAGTAGTTCGCCAGTTAATAGTTTGCGCAACGTTGTTGCCATTGCTACAGGCATCGTGGTGTCACGCTCG
TCGTTTGGTATGGCTTCATTCAGCTCCGGTTCCCAACGATCAAGGCGAGTTACATGATCCCCCATGTTGT
GCAAAAAAGCGGTTAGCTCCTTCGGTCCTCCGATCGTTGTCAGAAGTAAGTTGGCCGCAGTGTTATCACT
CATGGTTATGGCAGCACTGCATAATTCTCTTACTGTCATGCCATCCGTAAGATGCTTTTCTGTGACTGGT
GAGTACTCAACCAAGTCATTCTGAGAATAGTGTATGCGGCGACCGAGTTGCTCTTGCCCGGCGTCAATAC
GGGATAATACCGCGCCACATAGCAGAACTTTAAAAGTGCTCATCATTGGAAAACGTTCTTCGGGGCGAAA
ACTCTCAAGGATCTTACCGCTGTTGAGATCCAGTTCGATGTAACCCACTCGTGCACCCAACTGATCTTCA
GCATCTTTTACTTTCACCAGCGTTTCTGGGTGAGCAAAAACAGGAAGGCAAAATGCCGCAAAAAAGGGAA
TAAGGGCGACACGGAAATGTTGAATACTCATACTCTTCCTTTTTCAATATTATTGAAGCATTTATCAGGG
TTATTGTCTCATGAGCGGATACATATTTGAATGTATTTAGAAAAATAAACAAATAGGGGTTCCGCGCACA
TTTCCCCGAAAAGTGCCACCTGAC
Features (pLannotate 1.2.2; 33 found; start..end, strand, type, name):
     31..83      -  misc_feature   bom (fragment): basis of mobility region from pBR322
    238..617     +  enhancer       CMV enhancer: human cytomegalovirus immediate early enhancer
    618..817     +  promoter       CMV promoter: human cytomegalovirus (CMV) immediate early promoter
    835..1015    +  LTR            5' LTR (truncated): truncated 5' long terminal repeat (LTR) from HIV-1
   1062..1187    +  misc_feature   HIV-1 Ψ: packaging signal of human immunodeficiency virus type 1
   1171..1534    +  CDS            HIV-1 gag (fragment): gag protein from human immunodeficiency virus 1; gag
   1680..1913    +  misc_feature   RRE: The Rev response element (RRE) of HIV-1 allows for Rev-dependent mRNA export from the nucleus to the cytoplasm.
   2290..2390    +  CDS            Rev (fragment): human immunodeficiency virus 1 (HIV-1) Rev protein; rev; enhances nuclear export of unspliced and incompletely spliced viral mRNAs
   2440..2557    +  misc_feature   cPPT/CTS: central polypurine tract and central termination sequence of HIV-1
   2608..2848    +  promoter       U6 promoter: RNA polymerase III promoter for human U6 snRNA
   2878..2953    +  misc_RNA       gRNA scaffold: guide RNA scaffold for the Streptococcus pyogenes CRISPR/Cas9 system
   2971..2989    +  CDS            small t antigen (fragment): SV40 (simian virus 40) small t antigen
   3015..3226    +  promoter       EF-1α core promoter: core promoter for human elongation factor EF-1α
   3251..7354    +  CDS            Cas9: Cas9 (Csn1) endonuclease from the Streptococcus pyogenes Type II CRISPR/Cas system generates RNA-guided double strand breaks in DNA
   7492..8089    +  CDS            PuroR (fragment): puromycin N-acetyltransferase; pac from Streptomyces; confers resistance to puromycin
   8105..8693    +  misc_feature   WPRE: woodchuck hepatitis virus posttranscriptional regulatory element
   8744..8763    +  misc_feature   cPPT/CTS (fragment): central polypurine tract and central termination sequence of HIV-1
   8765..8998    +  LTR            3' LTR (ΔU3): self-inactivating 3' long terminal repeat (LTR) from HIV-1
   9030..9254    +  polyA_signal   bGH poly(A) signal: bovine growth hormone polyadenylation signal
   9258..9279    +  promoter       SV40 promoter (fragment): SV40 enhancer and early promoter
   9300..9728    +  rep_origin     f1 ori (sequence partly withheld): f1 bacteriophage origin of replication; arrow indicates direction of (+) strand synthesis
   9742..10071   +  promoter       SV40 promoter: SV40 enhancer and early promoter
  10119..10166   +  promoter       EM7 promoter: synthetic bacterial promoter&nbsp
  10185..10559   +  CDS            BleoR: antibiotic-binding protein; Sh ble from Streptoalloteichus hindustanus; confers resistance to bleomycin, phleomycin, and Zeocin™
  10569..10694   +  CDS            ble (fragment): BLE_KLEPN - Experimental evidence at protein level: Swiss-Prot protein existence level 1. Binding protein with a strong affinity to the bleomycin family of antibiotics. Binds to CL990; an antimitotic-antibiotic compound. From Klebsiella pneumoniae.
  10689..10810   +  polyA_signal   SV40 poly(A) signal: SV40 polyadenylation signal
  10881..10903   -  protein_bind   lac operator (fragment): The lac repressor binds to the lac operator to inhibit transcription in E. coli. This inhibition can be relieved by adding lactose or isopropyl-β-D-thiogalactopyranoside (IPTG). lac repressor encoded by lacI
  10907..10937   -  promoter       lac promoter: promoter for the E. coli lac operon
  10952..10973   -  protein_bind   CAP binding site: CAP binding activates transcription in the presence of cAMP. E. coli catabolite activator protein
  10986..11078   -  CDS            lacI (fragment): lac repressor; lacI; The lac repressor binds to the lac operator to inhibit transcription in E. coli. This inhibition can be relieved by adding lactose or isopropyl-β-D-thiogalactopyranoside (IPTG).
  11261..11849   -  rep_origin     ori: high-copy-number ColE1/pMB1/pBR322/pUC origin of replication
  12020..12880   -  CDS            AmpR: β-lactamase; bla; confers resistance to ampicillin, carbenicillin, and related antibiotics
  12881..12985   -  promoter       AmpR promoter: bla
