[The description below was written by a language model from this plasmid's Addgene catalogue record and pLannotate feature annotations shown in this document.]
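Description:
p8116 LentiCRISPR v2 sgPTPN14-4 is a lentiviral CRISPR plasmid of about 13 kb, built on the LentiCRISPR v2 backbone, that delivers Streptococcus pyogenes Cas9 and a single guide RNA against human PTPN14 from one vector. It is propagated in E. coli through a high-copy ColE1/pUC-type origin with ampicillin resistance (AmpR). The backbone also carries an f1 origin and an SV40/EM7-driven bleomycin/Zeocin resistance cassette that lies outside the LTRs and so is not part of the packaged viral genome.

The transfer cassette has a self-inactivating HIV-1 design. A CMV enhancer/promoter is fused to a truncated 5' LTR and drives genomic RNA production in packaging cells. It is followed by the Ψ packaging signal with a gag fragment, the RRE for Rev-dependent nuclear export, the cPPT/CTS, a WPRE to boost transcript expression, and a ΔU3 3' LTR with a downstream bGH polyadenylation signal. Within this unit, a human U6 RNA polymerase III promoter transcribes the PTPN14-targeting spacer joined to the SpCas9 guide scaffold. An EF-1α core promoter separately drives Cas9, and a puromycin N-acetyltransferase coding sequence follows it in the same orientation, allowing puromycin selection of transduced mammalian cells. The feature table does not annotate the linker between Cas9 and PuroR.

Once packaged and transduced, the vector integrates and directs Cas9 cleavage at PTPN14 to disrupt the gene. The associated work studied binding of human papillomavirus E7 to PTPN14 and repression of epithelial differentiation. The name suggests it is one of several PTPN14 guides. The catalogue purpose calls it a "control" guide RNA, although the guide is described as targeting PTPN14.
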