Addgene plasmid #163316: p8116 LentiCRISPR v2 sgPTPN14-4
Purpose: Expresses Cas9 and a human PTPN14-targeting control guide RNA
Depositing lab: Elizabeth White. Depositing organization: University of Pennsylvania. Publication: A Conserved Amino Acid in the C Terminus of Human Papillomavirus E7 Mediates Binding to PTPN14 and Repression of Epithelial Differentiation. Hatterschide J, Brantly AC, Grace M, Munger K, White EA. J Virol. 2020 Aug 17;94(17). pii: JVI.01024-20. doi: 10.1128/JVI.01024-20. Print 2020 Aug 17. PubMed 32581101.
Backbone
  Vector backbone: LentiCRISPR v2
  Vector type: Lentiviral, CRISPR
  Selectable markers: Puromycin
Growth in bacteria
  Bacterial resistance: Ampicillin, 100 μg/mL
  Growth temperature: 37°C
  Growth strain: NEB Stable
  Copy number: High Copy
Gene/Insert
  Gene/Insert name: sgPTPN14-4
  gRNA/shRNA sequence: TGTGCTTACCGTGTGAAAGA
  Species: Synthetic
  Promoter: U6
  Cloning method: Restriction Enzyme; 5′ cloning site Unknown (unknown if destroyed)
  Sequencing primers: 5′ Human U6.F
Terms and licenses: Academic/Nonprofit Terms; Industry Terms: Not Available to Industry
How to cite: p8116 LentiCRISPR v2 sgPTPN14-4 was a gift from Elizabeth White (Addgene plasmid # 163316 ; http://n2t.net/addgene:163316 ; RRID:Addgene_163316)
